>Addgene plasmid #76539 | RIOK3 gRNA (BRDN0001147200) | addgene full sequence | sequence record 186030 | Addgene Assembled Sequence
CCCGGGTGCAAAGATGGATAAAGTTTTAAACAGAGAGGAATCTTTGCAGCTAATGGACCTTCTAGGTCTT
GAAAGGAGTGGGAATTGGCTCCGGTGCCCGTCAGTGGGCAGAGCGCACATCGCCCACAGTCCCCGAGAAG
TTGGGGGGAGGGGTCGGCAATTGATCCGGTGCCTAGAGAAGGTGGCGCGGGGTAAACTGGGAAAGTGATG
TCGTGTACTGGCTCCGCCTTTTTCCCGAGGGTGGGGGAGAACCGTATATAAGTGCAGTAGTCGCCGTGAA
CGTTCTTTTTCGCAACGGGTTTGCCGCCAGAACACAGGTAAGTGCCGTGTGTGGTTCCCGCGGGCCTGGC
CTCTTTACGGGTTATGGCCCTTGCGTGCCTTGAATTACTTCCACCTGGCTGCAGTACGTGATTCTTGATC
CCGAGCTTCGGGTTGGAAGTGGGTGGGAGAGTTCGAGGCCTTGCGCTTAAGGAGCCCCTTCGCCTCGTGC
TTGAGTTGAGGCCTGGCCTGGGCGCTGGGGCCGCCGCGTGCGAATCTGGTGGCACCTTCGCGCCTGTCTC
GCTGCTTTCGATAAGTCTCTAGCCATTTAAAATTTTTGATGACCTGCTGCGACGCTTTTTTTCTGGCAAG
ATAGTCTTGTAAATGCGGGCCAAGATCTGCACACTGGTATTTCGGTTTTTGGGGCCGCGGGCGGCGACGG
GGCCCGTGCGTCCCAGCGCACATGTTCGGCGAGGCGGGGCCTGCGAGCGCGGCCACCGAGAATCGGACGG
GGGTAGTCTCAAGCTGGCCGGCCTGCTCTGGTGCCTGGCCTCGCGCCGCCGTGTATCGCCCCGCCCTGGG
CGGCAAGGCTGGCCCGGTCGGCACCAGTTGCGTGAGCGGAAAGATGGCCGCTTCCCGGCCCTGCTGCAGG
GAGCTCAAAATGGAGGACGCGGCGCTCGGGAGAGCGGGCGGGTGAGTCACCCACACAAAGGAAAAGGGCC
TTTCCGTCCTCAGCCGTCGCTTCATGTGACTCCACGGAGTACCGGGCGCCGTCCAGGCACCTCGATTAGT
TCTCGAGCTTTTGGAGTACGTCGTCTTTAGGTTGGGGGGAGGGGTTTTATGCGATGGAGTTTCCCCACAC
TGAGTGGGTGGAGACTGAAGTTAGGCCAGCTTGGCACTTGATGTAATTCTCCTTGGAATTTGCCCTTTTT
GAGTTTGGATCTTGGTTCATTCTCAAGCCTCAGACAGTGGTTCAAAGTTTTTTTCTTCCATTTCAGGTGT
CGTGACGTACGGCCACCATGACCGAGTACAAGCCCACGGTGCGCCTCGCCACCCGCGACGACGTCCCCAG
GGCCGTACGCACCCTCGCCGCCGCGTTCGCCGACTACCCCGCCACGCGCCACACCGTCGATCCGGACCGC
CACATCGAGCGGGTCACCGAGCTGCAAGAACTCTTCCTCACGCGCGTCGGGCTCGACATCGGCAAGGTGT
GGGTCGCGGACGACGGCGCCGCCGTGGCGGTCTGGACCACGCCGGAGAGCGTCGAAGCGGGGGCGGTGTT
CGCCGAGATCGGCCCGCGCATGGCCGAGTTGAGCGGTTCCCGGCTGGCCGCGCAGCAACAGATGGAAGGC
CTCCTGGCGCCGCACCGGCCCAAGGAGCCCGCGTGGTTCCTGGCCACCGTCGGAGTCTCGCCCGACCACC
AGGGCAAGGGTCTGGGCAGCGCCGTCGTGCTCCCCGGAGTGGAGGCGGCCGAGCGCGCCGGGGTGCCCGC
CTTCCTGGAGACCTCCGCGCCCCGCAACCTCCCCTTCTACGAGCGGCTCGGCTTCACCGTCACCGCCGAC
GTCGAGGTGCCCGAAGGACCGCGCACCTGGTGCATGACCCGCAAGCCCGGTGCCTGAACGCGTTAAGTCG
ACAATCAACCTCTGGATTACAAAATTTGTGAAAGATTGACTGGTATTCTTAACTATGTTGCTCCTTTTAC
GCTATGTGGATACGCTGCTTTAATGCCTTTGTATCATGCTATTGCTTCCCGTATGGCTTTCATTTTCTCC
TCCTTGTATAAATCCTGGTTGCTGTCTCTTTATGAGGAGTTGTGGCCCGTTGTCAGGCAACGTGGCGTGG
TGTGCACTGTGTTTGCTGACGCAACCCCCACTGGTTGGGGCATTGCCACCACCTGTCAGCTCCTTTCCGG
GACTTTCGCTTTCCCCCTCCCTATTGCCACGGCGGAACTCATCGCCGCCTGCCTTGCCCGCTGCTGGACA
GGGGCTCGGCTGTTGGGCACTGACAATTCCGTGGTGTTGTCGGGGAAATCATCGTCCTTTCCTTGGCTGC
TCGCCTGTGTTGCCACCTGGATTCTGCGCGGGACGTCCTTCTGCTACGTCCCTTCGGCCCTCAATCCAGC
GGACCTTCCTTCCCGCGGCCTGCTGCCGGCTCTGCGGCCTCTTCCGCGTCTTCGCCTTCGCCCTCAGACG
AGTCGGATCTCCCTTTGGGCCGCCTCCCCGCGTCGACTTTAAGACCAATGACTTACAAGGCAGCTGTAGA
TCTTAGCCACTTTTTAAAAGAAAAGGGGGGACTGGAAGGGCTAATTCACTCCCAACGAAGACAAGATCTG
CTTTTTGCTTGTACTGGGTCTCTCTGGTTAGACCAGATCTGAGCCTGGGAGCTCTCTGGCTAACTAGGGA
ACCCACTGCTTAAGCCTCAATAAAGCTTGCCTTGAGTGCTTCAAGTAGTGTGTGCCCGTCTGTTGTGTGA
CTCTGGTAACTAGAGATCCCTCAGACCCTTTTAGTCAGTGTGGAAAATCTCTAGCAGTACGTATAGTAGT
TCATGTCATCTTATTATTCAGTATTTATAACTTGCAAAGAAATGAATATCAGAGAGTGAGAGGAACTTGT
TTATTGCAGCTTATAATGGTTACAAATAAAGCAATAGCATCACAAATTTCACAAATAAAGCATTTTTTTC
ACTGCATTCTAGTTGTGGTTTGTCCAAACTCATCAATGTATCTTATCATGTCTGGCTCTAGCTATCCCGC
CCCTAACTCCGCCCATCCCGCCCCTAACTCCGCCCAGTTCCGCCCATTCTCCGCCCCATGGCTGACTAAT
TTTTTTTATTTATGCAGAGGCCGAGGCCGCCTCGGCCTCTGAGCTATTCCAGAAGTAGTGAGGAGGCTTT
TTTGGAGGCCTAGGGACGTACCCAATTCGCCCTATAGTGAGTCGTATTACGCGCGCTCACTGGCCGTCGT
TTTACAACGTCGTGACTGGGAAAACCCTGGCGTTACCCAACTTAATCGCCTTGCAGCACATCCCCCTTTC
GCCAGCTGGCGTAATAGCGAAGAGGCCCGCACCGATCGCCCTTCCCAACAGTTGCGCAGCCTGAATGGCG
AATGGG
[124 nt withheld, positions 3367-3490]
C
[91 nt withheld, positions 3492-3582]
A
[49 nt withheld, positions 3584-3632]
CCTTTGACGTTGGAGTCCACGTTCTTT
[37 nt withheld, positions 3660-3696]
ACCCTATCTCGGTCTATTCTTTTGATTTATAAGGGATTTTGCCGATTTCGGCCTATTGGTTAAAAAATGA
GCTGATTTAACAAAAATTTAACGCGAATTTTAACAAAATATTAACGCTTACAATTTAGGTGGCACTTTTC
GGGGAAATGTGCGCGGAACCCCTATTTGTTTATTTTTCTAAATACATTCAAATATGTATCCGCTCATGAG
ACAATAACCCTGATAAATGCTTCAATAATATTGAAAAAGGAAGAGTATGAGTATTCAACATTTCCGTGTC
GCCCTTATTCCCTTTTTTGCGGCATTTTGCCTTCCTGTTTTTGCTCACCCAGAAACGCTGGTGAAAGTAA
AAGATGCTGAAGATCAGTTGGGTGCACGAGTGGGTTACATCGAACTGGATCTCAACAGCGGTAAGATCCT
TGAGAGTTTTCGCCCCGAAGAACGTTTTCCAATGATGAGCACTTTTAAAGTTCTGCTATGTGGCGCGGTA
TTATCCCGTATTGACGCCGGGCAAGAGCAACTCGGTCGCCGCATACACTATTCTCAGAATGACTTGGTTG
AGTACTCACCAGTCACAGAAAAGCATCTTACGGATGGCATGACAGTAAGAGAATTATGCAGTGCTGCCAT
AACCATGAGTGATAACACTGCGGCCAACTTACTTCTGACAACGATCGGAGGACCGAAGGAGCTAACCGCT
TTTTTGCACAACATGGGGGATCATGTAACTCGCCTTGATCGTTGGGAACCGGAGCTGAATGAAGCCATAC
CAAACGACGAGCGTGACACCACGATGCCTGTAGCAATGGCAACAACGTTGCGCAAACTATTAACTGGCGA
ACTACTTACTCTAGCTTCCCGGCAACAATTAATAGACTGGATGGAGGCGGATAAAGTTGCAGGACCACTT
CTGCGCTCGGCCCTTCCGGCTGGCTGGTTTATTGCTGATAAATCTGGAGCCGGTGAGCGTGGGTCTCGCG
GTATCATTGCAGCACTGGGGCCAGATGGTAAGCCCTCCCGTATCGTAGTTATCTACACGACGGGGAGTCA
GGCAACTATGGATGAACGAAATAGACAGATCGCTGAGATAGGTGCCTCACTGATTAAGCATTGGTAACTG
TCAGACCAAGTTTACTCATATATACTTTAGATTGATTTAAAACTTCATTTTTAATTTAAAAGGATCTAGG
TGAAGATCCTTTTTGATAATCTCATGACCAAAATCCCTTAACGTGAGTTTTCGTTCCACTGAGCGTCAGA
CCCCGTAGAAAAGATCAAAGGATCTTCTTGAGATCCTTTTTTTCTGCGCGTAATCTGCTGCTTGCAAACA
AAAAAACCACCGCTACCAGCGGTGGTTTGTTTGCCGGATCAAGAGCTACCAACTCTTTTTCCGAAGGTAA
CTGGCTTCAGCAGAGCGCAGATACCAAATACTGTTCTTCTAGTGTAGCCGTAGTTAGGCCACCACTTCAA
GAACTCTGTAGCACCGCCTACATACCTCGCTCTGCTAATCCTGTTACCAGTGGCTGCTGCCAGTGGCGAT
AAGTCGTGTCTTACCGGGTTGGACTCAAGACGATAGTTACCGGATAAGGCGCAGCGGTCGGGCTGAACGG
GGGGTTCGTGCACACAGCCCAGCTTGGAGCGAACGACCTACACCGAACTGAGATACCTACAGCGTGAGCT
ATGAGAAAGCGCCACGCTTCCCGAAGGGAGAAAGGCGGACAGGTATCCGGTAAGCGGCAGGGTCGGAACA
GGAGAGCGCACGAGGGAGCTTCCAGGGGGAAACGCCTGGTATCTTTATAGTCCTGTCGGGTTTCGCCACC
TCTGACTTGAGCGTCGATTTTTGTGATGCTCGTCAGGGGGGCGGAGCCTATGGAAAAACGCCAGCAACGC
GGCCTTTTTACGGTTCCTGGCCTTTTGCTGGCCTTTTGCTCACATGTTCTTTCCTGCGTTATCCCCTGAT
TCTGTGGATAACCGTATTACCGCCTTTGAGTGAGCTGATACCGCTCGCCGCAGCCGAACGACCGAGCGCA
GCGAGTCAGTGAGCGAGGAAGCGGAAGAGCGCCCAATACGCAAACCGCCTCTCCCCGCGCGTTGGCCGAT
TCATTAATGCAGCTGGCACGACAGGTTTCCCGACTGGAAAGCGGGCAGTGAGCGCAACGCAATTAATGTG
AGTTAGCTCACTCATTAGGCACCCCAGGCTTTACACTTTATGCTTCCGGCTCGTATGTTGTGTGGAATTG
TGAGCGGATAACAATTTCACACAGGAAACAGCTATGACCATGATTACGCCAAGCGCGCAATTAACCCTCA
CTAAAGGGAACAAAAGCTGGAGCTGCAAGCTTAATGTAGTCTTATGCAATACTCTTGTAGTCTTGCAACA
TGGTAACGATGAGTTAGCAACATGCCTTACAAGGAGAGAAAAAGCACCGTGCATGCCGATTGGTGGAAGT
AAGGTGGTACGATCGTGCCTTATTAGGAAGGCAACAGACGGGTCTGACATGGATTGGACGAACCACTGAA
TTGCCGCATTGCAGAGATATTGTATTTAAGTGCCTAGCTCGATACATAAACGGGTCTCTCTGGTTAGACC
AGATCTGAGCCTGGGAGCTCTCTGGCTAACTAGGGAACCCACTGCTTAAGCCTCAATAAAGCTTGCCTTG
AGTGCTTCAAGTAGTGTGTGCCCGTCTGTTGTGTGACTCTGGTAACTAGAGATCCCTCAGACCCTTTTAG
TCAGTGTGGAAAATCTCTAGCAGTGGCGCCCGAACAGGGACTTGAAAGCGAAAGGGAAACCAGAGGAGCT
CTCTCGACGCAGGACTCGGCTTGCTGAAGCGCGCACGGCAAGAGGCGAGGGGCGGCGACTGGTGAGTACG
CCAAAAATTTTGACTAGCGGAGGCTAGAAGGAGAGAGATGGGTGCGAGAGCGTCAGTATTAAGCGGGGGA
GAATTAGATCGCGATGGGAAAAAATTCGGTTAAGGCCAGGGGGAAAGAAAAAATATAAATTAAAACATAT
AGTATGGGCAAGCAGGGAGCTAGAACGATTCGCAGTTAATCCTGGCCTGTTAGAAACATCAGAAGGCTGT
AGACAAATACTGGGACAGCTACAACCATCCCTTCAGACAGGATCAGAAGAACTTAGATCATTATATAATA
CAGTAGCAACCCTCTATTGTGTGCATCAAAGGATAGAGATAAAAGACACCAAGGAAGCTTTAGACAAGAT
AGAGGAAGAGCAAAACAAAAGTAAGACCACCGCACAGCAAGCGGCCGCTGATCTTCAGACCTGGAGGAGG
AGATATGAGGGACAATTGGAGAAGTGAATTATATAAATATAAAGTAGTAAAAATTGAACCATTAGGAGTA
GCACCCACCAAGGCAAAGAGAAGAGTGGTGCAGAGAGAAAAAAGAGCAGTGGGAATAGGAGCTTTGTTCC
TTGGGTTCTTGGGAGCAGCAGGAAGCACTATGGGCGCAGCGTCAATGACGCTGACGGTACAGGCCAGACA
ATTATTGTCTGGTATAGTGCAGCAGCAGAACAATTTGCTGAGGGCTATTGAGGCGCAACAGCATCTGTTG
CAACTCACAGTCTGGGGCATCAAGCAGCTCCAGGCAAGAATCCTGGCTGTGGAAAGATACCTAAAGGATC
AACAGCTCCTGGGGATTTGGGGTTGCTCTGGAAAACTCATTTGCACCACTGCTGTGCCTTGGAATGCTAG
TTGGAGTAATAAATCTCTGGAACAGATTTGGAATCACACGACCTGGATGGAGTGGGACAGAGAAATTAAC
AATTACACAAGCTTAATACACTCCTTAATTGAAGAATCGCAAAACCAGCAAGAAAAGAATGAACAAGAAT
TATTGGAATTAGATAAATGGGCAAGTTTGTGGAATTGGTTTAACATAACAAATTGGCTGTGGTATATAAA
ATTATTCATAATGATAGTAGGAGGCTTGGTAGGTTTAAGAATAGTTTTTGCTGTACTTTCTATAGTGAAT
AGAGTTAGGCAGGGATATTCACCATTATCGTTTCAGACCCACCTCCCAACCCCGAGGGGACCCAGAGAGG
GCCTATTTCCCATGATTCCTTCATATTTGCATATACGATACAAGGCTGTTAGAGAGATAATTAGAATTAA
TTTGACTGTAAACACAAAGATATTAGTACAAAATACGTGACGTAGAAAGTAATAATTTCTTGGGTAGTTT
GCAGTTTTAAAATTATGTTTTAAAATGGACTATCATATGCTTACCGTAACTTGAAAGTATTTCGATTTCT
TGGCTTTATATATCTTGTGGAAAGGACGAAACACCGACGTAAGATCATCCGCATGTGTTTTAGAGCTAGA
AATAGCAAGTTAAAATAAGGCTAGTCCGTTATCAACTTGAAAAAGTGGCACCGAGTCGGTGCTTTTTTAA
GCTTGGCGTAACTAGATCTTGAGACAAATGGCAGTATTCATCCACAATTTTAAAAGAAAAGGGGGGATTG
GGGGGTACAGTGCAGGGGAAAGAATAGTAGACATAATAGCAACAGACATACAAACTAAAGAATTACAAAA
ACAAATTACAAAAATTCAAAATTTTCGGGTTTATTACAGGGACAGCAGAGATCCACTTTGGCGCCGGCTC
GAGGGGG
Features (pLannotate 1.2.2; 29 found; start..end, strand, type, name):
     14..80      +  CDS            small t antigen (fragment): SV40 (simian virus 40) small t antigen
    106..317     +  promoter       EF-1α core promoter: core promoter for human elongation factor EF-1α
    318..1256    +  intron         EF-1α intron A: intron upstream of the start codon of human EF-1α
   1278..1877    +  CDS            PuroR (fragment): puromycin N-acetyltransferase; pac from Streptomyces; confers resistance to puromycin
   1893..2481    +  misc_feature   WPRE: woodchuck hepatitis virus posttranscriptional regulatory element
   2532..2551    +  misc_feature   cPPT/CTS (fragment): central polypurine tract and central termination sequence of HIV-1
   2553..2786    +  LTR            3' LTR (ΔU3): self-inactivating 3' long terminal repeat (LTR) from HIV-1
   2864..2985    +  polyA_signal   SV40 poly(A) signal: SV40 polyadenylation signal
   3025..3160    +  rep_origin     SV40 ori: SV40 origin of replication
   3181..3199    -  promoter       T7 promoter: promoter for bacteriophage T7 RNA polymerase
   3207..3362    +  CDS            lacZα (fragment): LacZα fragment of β-galactosidase; lacZ fragment
   3367..3795    +  rep_origin     f1 ori (sequence partly withheld): f1 bacteriophage origin of replication; arrow indicates direction of (+) strand synthesis
   3848..3952    +  promoter       AmpR promoter: bla
   3953..4813    +  CDS            AmpR: β-lactamase; bla; confers resistance to ampicillin, carbenicillin, and related antibiotics
   4984..5572    +  rep_origin     ori: high-copy-number ColE1/pMB1/pBR322/pUC origin of replication
   5755..5847    +  CDS            lacI (fragment): lac repressor; lacI; The lac repressor binds to the lac operator to inhibit transcription in E. coli. This inhibition can be relieved by adding lactose or isopropyl-β-D-thiogalactopyranoside (IPTG).
   5860..5881    +  protein_bind   CAP binding site: CAP binding activates transcription in the presence of cAMP. E. coli catabolite activator protein
   5896..5926    +  promoter       lac promoter: promoter for the E. coli lac operon
   5934..5950    +  protein_bind   lac operator: The lac repressor binds to the lac operator to inhibit transcription in E. coli. This inhibition can be relieved by adding lactose or isopropyl-β-D-thiogalactopyranoside (IPTG). lac repressor encoded by lacI
   5995..6013    +  promoter       T3 promoter: promoter for bacteriophage T3 RNA polymerase
   6041..6267    +  promoter       RSV promoter: Rous sarcoma virus enhancer/promoter
   6268..6448    +  LTR            5' LTR (truncated): truncated 5' long terminal repeat (LTR) from HIV-1
   6495..6620    +  misc_feature   HIV-1 Ψ: packaging signal of human immunodeficiency virus type 1
   6604..6967    +  CDS            HIV-1 gag (fragment): gag protein from human immunodeficiency virus 1; gag
   7113..7346    +  misc_feature   RRE: The Rev response element (RRE) of HIV-1 allows for Rev-dependent mRNA export from the nucleus to the cytoplasm.
   7723..7749    +  CDS            Rev (fragment): human immunodeficiency virus 1 (HIV-1) Rev protein; rev; enhances nuclear export of unspliced and incompletely spliced viral mRNAs
   7753..7993    +  promoter       U6 promoter: RNA polymerase III promoter for human U6 snRNA
   8023..8098    +  misc_RNA       gRNA scaffold: guide RNA scaffold for the Streptococcus pyogenes CRISPR/Cas9 system
   8154..8271    +  misc_feature   cPPT/CTS: central polypurine tract and central termination sequence of HIV-1
