[The description below was written by a language model from this plasmid's Addgene catalogue record and pLannotate feature annotations shown in this document.]
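Description:
RIOK3 gRNA (BRDN0001147200) is a third-generation lentiviral CRISPR guide plasmid built on the lentiGuide-Puro backbone, carrying a single guide RNA directed against human RIOK3 (designed against the NM_003831.3 reference transcript). It is propagated in E. coli as a high-copy plasmid through a ColE1/pUC-type origin with ampicillin selection from the β-lactamase gene. The backbone also retains an f1 origin, an SV40 origin and poly(A) signal, and remnants of a lac/T7/T3 cloning region that play no part in its function in mammalian cells.

The viral genome is transcribed from an RSV promoter fused to a truncated HIV-1 5' LTR, which makes packaging Tat-independent. It is followed by the Ψ packaging signal with a partial gag sequence and the Rev response element for Rev-dependent nuclear export. Within the transfer cassette, a human U6 RNA polymerase III promoter drives the RIOK3-targeting spacer joined to the Streptococcus pyogenes Cas9 guide scaffold. A cPPT/CTS element lies downstream to aid nuclear import of the reverse-transcribed genome. A separate EF-1α promoter with its intron A then expresses puromycin N-acetyltransferase for selection of transduced cells. WPRE enhances transcript expression, and a ΔU3 self-inactivating 3' LTR closes the provirus.

The plasmid does not encode Cas9, so it must be used in cells that already express Cas9 or together with a separate Cas9 lentiviral vector. It belongs to a human kinome guide collection designed under optimized sgRNA rules and is intended for knocking out RIOK3 in human cells after lentiviral delivery and puromycin selection.
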