Addgene plasmid #76539: RIOK3 gRNA (BRDN0001147200)
Purpose: 3rd generation lentiviral gRNA plasmid targeting human RIOK3
Depositing lab: John Doench & David Root. Depositing organization: Broad Institute. Publication: Optimized sgRNA design to maximize activity and minimize off-target effects of CRISPR-Cas9. Doench JG, Fusi N, Sullender M, Hegde M, Vaimberg EW, Donovan KF, Smith I, Tothova Z, Wilen C, Orchard R, Virgin HW, Listgarten J, Root DE. Nat Biotechnol. 2016 Jan 18. doi: 10.1038/nbt.3437. PubMed 26780180.
Backbone
  Vector backbone: lentiGuide-Puro
  Backbone manufacturer: Zhang Lab (Addgene plasmid # 52963)
  Vector type: Mammalian Expression, Lentiviral, CRISPR
  Selectable markers: Puromycin
Growth in bacteria
  Bacterial resistance: Ampicillin, 100 μg/mL
  Growth temperature: 37°C
  Growth strain: DH5alpha
  Copy number: High Copy
Gene/Insert
  Gene/Insert name: RIOK3 (alt names: RIOK3; NM_003831.3)
  gRNA/shRNA sequence: ACGTAAGATCATCCGCATGT
  Species: H. sapiens (human)
  Entrez Gene: RIOK3 (a.k.a. SUDD, DKFZp779L1370)
  Promoter: hU6
  Cloning method: Unknown
  Sequencing primers: 5′ U6-F; 3′ pS2-R
Terms and licenses: Academic/Nonprofit Terms; Industry Terms: Not Available to Industry
Depositor comments: The gRNA was designed to target the following Genbank reference sequence(s): NM_003831.3. Note that this plasmid does NOT contain Cas9. It should be used in conjunction with lentiCas9-Blast (Addgene #52962) or otherwise with cell lines already expressing Cas9. Browse the full kinome gRNA library at http://www.addgene.org/pooled-library/broadgpp-human-kinome/ or visit http://www.broadinstitute.org/rnai/public/ for detailed protocols and information.
How to cite: RIOK3 gRNA (BRDN0001147200) was a gift from John Doench & David Root (Addgene plasmid # 76539 ; http://n2t.net/addgene:76539 ; RRID:Addgene_76539)
