>Addgene plasmid #76539 | RIOK3 gRNA (BRDN0001147200) | depositor partial sequence | sequence record 143999 | Target Sequence
ACGTAAGATCATCCGCATGT
