>Addgene plasmid #76539 | RIOK3 gRNA (BRDN0001147200) | addgene partial sequence | sequence record 186029 | hU6-F
TAGAAAGTAATAATTTCTTGGGTAGTTTGCAGTTTTAAAATTATGTTTTAAAATGGACTATCATATGCTT
ACCGTAACTTGAAAGTATTTCGATTTCTTGGCTTTATATATCTTGTGGAAAGGACGAAACACCGACGTAA
GATCATCCGCATGTGTTTTAGAGCTAGAAATAGCAAGTTAAAATAAGGCTAGTCCGTTATCAACTTGAAA
AAGTGGCACCGAGTCGGTGCTTTTTTAAGCTTGGCGTAACTAGATCTTGAGACAAATGGCAGTATTCATC
CACAATTTTAAAAGAAAAGGGGGGATTGGGGGGTACAGTGCAGGGGAAAGAATAGTAGACATAATAGCAA
CAGACATACAAACTAAAGAATTACAAAAACAAATTACAAAAATTCAAAATTTTCGGGTTTATTACAGGGA
CAGCAGAGATCCACTTTGGCGCCGGCTCGAGGGGGCCCGGGTGCAAAGATGGATAAAGTTTTAAACAGAG
AGGAATCTTTGCAGCTAATGGACCTTCTAGGTCTTGAAAGGAGTGGGAATTGGCTCCGGTGCCCGTCAGT
GGGCAGAGCG
